>Addgene plasmid #123324 | pZIP-hCMV-ZsGreen-P2A-Puro-IKZF1 sh1 | addgene full sequence | sequence record 239634 | Addgene NGS Result
GACGGATCGGGAGATCCTCGCGCGTTGACATTGATTATTGACTAGTTATTAATAGTAATCAATTACGGGG
TCATTAGTTCATAGCCCATATATGGAGTTCCGCGTTACATAACTTACGGTAAATGGCCCGCCTGGCTGAC
CGCCCAACGACCCCCGCCCATTGACGTCAATAATGACGTATGTTCCCATAGTAACGCCAATAGGGACTTT
CCATTGACGTCAATGGGTGGAGTATTTACGGTAAACTGCCCACTTGGCAGTACATCAAGTGTATCATATG
CCAAGTACGCCCCCTATTGACGTCAATGACGGTAAATGGCCCGCCTGGCATTATGCCCAGTACATGACCT
TATGGGACTTTCCTACTTGGCAGTACATCTACGTATTAGTCATCGCTATTACCAGCTAGCGAGGCGTGGC
CTGGGCGGGACTGGGGAGTGGCGAGCCCTCAGATCCTGCATATAAGCAGCTGCTTTTTGCCTGTACTGGG
TCTCTCTGGTTAGACCAGATCTGAGCCTGGGAGCTCTCTGGCTAACTAGGGAACCCACTGCTTAAGCCTC
AATAAAGCTTGCCTTGAGTGCTTCAAGTAGTGTGTGCCCGTCTGTTGTGTGACTCTGGTAACTAGAGATC
CCTCCGACCCTTTTAGTCAGTGTGGAAAATCTCTAGCAGTGGCGCCCGAACAGGGACTTGAAAGCGAAAG
GGAAACCAGAGGAGCTCTCTCGACGCAGGACTCGGCTTGCTGAAGCGCGCACGGCAAGAGGCGAGGGGCG
GCGACTGGTGAGTACGCCAAAAATTTTGACTAGCGGAGGCTAGAAGGAGAGAGATGGGTGCGAGAGCGTC
AGTATTAAGCGGGGGAGAATTAGATCGCGATGGGAAAAAATTCGGTTAAGGCCAGGGGGAAAGAAAAAAT
ATAAATTAAAACATATAGTATGGGCAAGCAGGGAGCTAGAACGATTCGCAGTTAATCCTGGCCTGTTAGA
AACATCAGAAGGCTGTAGACAAATACTGGGACAGCTACAACCATCCCTTCAGACAGGATCAGAAGAACTT
AGATCATTATATAATACAGTAGCAACCCTCTATTGTGTGCATCAAAGGATAGAGATAAAAGACACCAAGG
AAGCTTTAGACAAGATAGAGGAAGAGCAAAACAAAAGTAAGACCACCGCACAGCAAGCGGCCGGCCGCTG
ATCTTCAGACCTGGAGGAGGAGATATGAGGGACAATTGGAGAAGTGAATTATATAAATATAAAGTAGTAA
AAATTGAACCATTAGGAGTAGCACCCACCAAGGCAAAGAGAAGAGTGGTGCAGAGAGAAAAAAGAGCAGT
GGGAATAGGAGCTTTGTTCCTTGGGTTCTTGGGAGCAGCAGGAAGCACTATGGGCGCAGCGTCAATGACG
CTGACGGTACAGGCCAGACAATTATTGTCTGGTATAGTGCAGCAGCAGAACAATTTGCTGAGGGCTATTG
AGGCGCAACAGCATCTGTTGCAACTCACAGTCTGGGGCATCAAGCAGCTCCAGGCAAGAATCCTGGCTGT
GGAAAGATACCTAAAGGATCAACAGCTCCTGGGGATTTGGGGTTGCTCTGGAAAACTCATTTGCACCACT
GCTGTGCCTTGGAATGCTAGTTGGAGTAATAAATCTCTGGAACAGATTTGGAATCACACGACCTGGATGG
AGTGGGACAGAGAAATTAACAATTACACAAGCTTAATACACTCCTTAATTGAAGAATCGCAAAACCAGCA
AGAAAAGAATGAACAAGAATTATTGGAATTAGATAAATGGGCAAGTTTGTGGAATTGGTTTAACATAACA
AATTGGCTGTGGTATATAAAATTATTCATAATGATAGTAGGAGGCTTGGTAGGTTTAAGAATAGTTTTTG
CTGTACTTTCTATAGTGAATAGAGTTAGGCAGGGATATTCACCATTATCGTTTCAGACCCACCTCCCAAC
CCCGAGGGGACCCGACAGGCCCGAAGGAATAGAAGAAGAAGGTGGAGAGAGAGACAGAGACAGATCCATT
CGATTAGTGAACGGATCTCGACGGTATCGCCTTTAAAAGAAAAGGGGGGATTGGGGGGTACAGTGCAGGG
GAAAGAATAGTAGACATAATAGCAACAGACATACAAACTAAAGAATTACAAAAACAAATTACAAAAATTC
AAAATTTTCGGGTTTATTACAGGGACAGCAGAGATCCAGTTTATCGATAAGCTTGGGAGTTCCGCGTTAC
ATAACTTACGGTAAATGGCCCGCCTGGCTGACCGCCCAACGACCCCCGCCCATTGACGTCAATAATGACG
TATGTTCCCATAGTAACGCCAATAGGGACTTTCCATTGACGTCAATGGGTGGAGTATTTACGGTAAACTG
CCCACTTGGCAGTACATCAAGTGTATCATATGCCAAGTACGCCCCCTATTGACGTCAATGACGGTAAATG
GCCCGCCTGGCATTATGCCCAGTACATGACCTTATGGGACTTTCCTACTTGGCAGTACATCTACGTATTA
GTCATCGCTATTACCATGGTGATGCGGTTTTGGCAGTACATCAATGGGCGTGGATAGCGGTTTGACTCAC
GGGGATTTCCAAGTCTCCACCCCATTGACGTCAATGGGAGTTTGTTTTGGCACCAAAATCAACGGGACTT
TCCAAAATGTCGTAACAACTCCGCCCCATTGACGCAAATGGGCGGTAGGCGTGTACGGTGGGAGGTCTAT
ATAAGCAGAGCTCGTTTAGTGAACCGTCAGATCGCCTGGAGACGCCATCCACGCTGTTTTGACCTCCATA
GAAGACACCGACTCTAGCTAGAGTACCGGTCCATGGCCCAGTCCAAGCACGGCCTGACCAAGGAGATGAC
CATGAAGTACCGCATGGAGGGCTGCGTGGACGGCCACAAGTTCGTGATCACCGGCGAGGGCATCGGCTAC
CCCTTCAAGGGCAAGCAGGCCATCAACCTGTGCGTGGTGGAGGGCGGCCCCTTGCCCTTCGCCGAGGACA
TCTTGTCCGCCGCCTTCATGTACGGCAACCGCGTGTTCACCGAGTACCCCCAGGACATCGTCGACTACTT
CAAGAACTCCTGCCCCGCCGGCTACACCTGGGACCGCTCCTTCCTGTTCGAGGACGGCGCCGTGTGCATC
TGCAACGCCGACATCACCGTGAGCGTGGAGGAGAACTGCATGTACCACGAGTCCAAGTTCTACGGCGTGA
ACTTCCCCGCCGACGGCCCCGTGATGAAGAAGATGACCGACAACTGGGAGCCCTCCTGCGAGAAGATCAT
CCCCGTGCCCAAGCAGGGCATCTTGAAGGGCGACGTGAGCATGTACCTGCTGCTGAAGGACGGTGGCCGC
TTGCGCTGCCAGTTCGACACCGTGTACAAGGCCAAGTCCGTGCCCCGCAAGATGCCCGACTGGCACTTCA
TCCAGCACAAGCTGACCCGCGAGGACCGCAGCGACGCCAAGAACCAGAAGTGGCACCTGACCGAGCACGC
CATCGCCTCCGGCTCCGCCTTGCCCGGATCCGGCGCAACAAACTTCTCTCTGCTGAAACAAGCCGGAGAT
GTCGAAGAGAATCCTGGACCGACCGAGTACAAGCCCACGGTGCGCCTCGCCACCCGCGACGACGTCCCCA
GGGCCGTACGCACCCTCGCCGCCGCGTTCGCCGACTACCCCGCCACGCGCCACACCGTCGATCCGGACCG
CCACATCGAGCGGGTCACCGAGCTGCAAGAACTCTTCCTCACGCGCGTCGGGCTCGACATCGGCAAGGTG
TGGGTCGCGGACGACGGCGCCGCGGTGGCGGTCTGGACCACGCCGGAGAGCGTCGAAGCGGGGGCGGTGT
TCGCCGAGATCGGCCCGCGCATGGCCGAGTTGAGCGGTTCCCGGCTGGCCGCGCAGCAACAGATGGAAGG
CCTCCTGGCGCCGCACCGGCCCAAGGAGCCCGCGTGGTTCCTGGCCACCGTCGGAGTCTCGCCCGACCAC
CAGGGCAAGGGTCTGGGCAGCGCCGTCGTGCTCCCCGGAGTGGAGGCGGCCGAGCGCGCCGGGGTGCCCG
CCTTCCTGGAGACCTCCGCGCCCCGCAACCTCCCCTTCTACGAGCGGCTCGGCTTCACCGTCACCGCCGA
CGTCGAGGTGCCCGAAGGACCGCGCACCTGGTGCATGACCCGCAAGCCCGGTGCCTGAGCGGCCGCAATG
GATCCTGTTTGAATGAGGCTTCAGTACTTTACAGAATCGTTGCCTGCACATCTTGGAAACACTTGCTGGG
ATTACTTCTTCAGGTTAACCCAACAGAAGGCTCGAGAAGGTATATTGCTGTTGACAGTGAGCGCGCTACG
AGAAGGAGAACGAAATAGTGAAGCCACAGATGTATTTCGTTCTCCTTCTCGTAGCTTGCCTACTGCCTCG
GACTTCAAGGGGCTACTTTAGGAGCAATTATCTTGTTTACTAAAACTGAATACCTTGCTATCTCTTTGAT
ACATTTTTACAAAGCTGAATTAAAATGGTATAAATTAAATCACTTTAGCTTGCAGATCTACGCGTGGCGC
GCCTGGAACAATCAACCTCTGGATTACAAAATTTGTGAAAGATTGACTGGTATTCTTAACTATGTTGCTC
CTTTTACGCTATGTGGATACGCTGCTTTAATGCCTTTGTATCATGCTATTGCTTCCCGTATGGCTTTCAT
TTTCTCCTCCTTGTATAAATCCTGGTTGCTGTCTCTTTATGAGGAGTTGTGGCCCGTTGTCAGGCAACGT
GGCGTGGTGTGCACTGTGTTTGCTGACGCAACCCCCACTGGTTGGGGCATTGCCACCACCTGTCAGCTCC
TTTCCGGGACTTTCGCTTTCCCCCTCCCTATTGCCACGGCGGAACTCATCGCCGCCTGCCTTGCCCGCTG
CTGGACAGGGGCTCGGCTGTTGGGCACTGACAATTCCGTGGTGTTGTCGGGGAAGCTGACGTCCTTTCCA
TGGCTGCTCGCCTGTGTTGCCACCTGGATTCTGCGCGGGACGTCCTTCTGCTACGTCCCTTCGGCCCTCA
ATCCAGCGGACCTTCCTTCCCGCGGCCTGCTGCCGGCTCTGCGGCCTCTTCCGCGTCTTCGCCTTCGCCC
TCAGACGAGTCGGATCTCCCTTTGGGCCGCCTCCCCGCCTGGAATTAATTCTGCAGTCGAGACCTAGAAA
AACATGGAGCAATCACAAGTAGCAATACAGCAGCTACCAATGCTGATTGTGCCTGGCTAGAAGCACAAGA
GGAGGAGGAGGTGGGTTTTCCAGTCACACCTCAGGTACCTTTAAGACCAATGACTTACAAGGCAGCTGTA
GATCTTAGCCACTTTTTAAAAGAAAAGAGGGGACTGGAAGGGCTAATTCACTCCCAACGAAGACAAGATC
TGCTTTTTGCTTGTACTGGGTCTCTCTGGTTAGACCAGATCTGAGCCTGGGAGCTCTCTGGCTAACTAGG
GAACCCACTGCTTAAGCCTCAATAAAGCTTGCCTTGAGTGCTTCAAGTAGTGTGTGCCCGTCTGTTGTGT
GACTCTGGTAACTAGAGATCCCTCAGACCCTTTTAGTCAGTGTGGAAAATCTCTAGCAGTAGTAGTTCAT
GTCATCTTATTATTCAGTATTTATAACTTGCAAAGAAATGAATATCAGAGAGTGAGAGGCCTTGACATTG
TTTAAACTGGAATGTGTGTCAGTTAGGGTGTGGAAAGTCCCCAGGCTCCCCAGCAGGCAGAAGTATGCAA
AGCATGCATCTCAATTAGTCAGCAACCAGGTGTGGAAAGTCCCCAGGCTCCCCAGCAGGCAGAAGTATGC
AAAGCATGCATCTCAATTAGTCAGCAACCATAGTCCCGCCCCTAACTCCGCCCATCCCGCCCCTAACTCC
GCCCAGTTCCGCCCATTCTCCGCCCCATGGCTGACTAATTTTTTTTATTTATGCAGAGGCCGAGGCCGCC
TCTGCCTCTGAGCTATTCCAGAAGTAGTGAGGAGGCTTTTTTGGAGGCCTAGGCTTTTGCAAAAAGCTCC
CGGGAGCTTGTATATCCATTACATGTGAGCAAAAGGCCAGCAAAAGGCCAGGAACCGTAAAAAGGCCGCG
TTGCTGGCGTTTTTCCATAGGCTCCGCCCCCCTGACGAGCATCACAAAAATCGACGCTCAAGTCAGAGGT
GGCGAAACCCGACAGGACTATAAAGATACCAGGCGTTTCCCCCTGGAAGCTCCCTCGTGCGCTCTCCTGT
TCCGACCCTGCCGCTTACCGGATACCTGTCCGCCTTTCTCCCTTCGGGAAGCGTGGCGCTTTCTCATAGC
TCACGCTGTAGGTATCTCAGTTCGGTGTAGGTCGTTCGCTCCAAGCTGGGCTGTGTGCACGAACCCCCCG
TTCAGCCCGACCGCTGCGCCTTATCCGGTAACTATCGTCTTGAGTCCAACCCGGTAAGACACGACTTATC
GCCACTGGCAGCAGCCACTGGTAACAGGATTAGCAGAGCGAGGTATGTAGGCGGTGCTACAGAGTTCTTG
AAGTGGTGGCCTAACTACGGCTACACTAGAAGAACAGTATTTGGTATCTGCGCTCTGCTGAAGCCAGTTA
CCTTCGGAAAAAGAGTTGGTAGCTCTTGATCCGGCAAACAAACCACCGCTGGTAGCGGTGGTTTTTTTGT
TTGCAAGCAGCAGATTACGCGCAGAAAAAAAGGATCTCAAGAAGATCCTTTGATCTTTTCTACGGGGTCT
GACGCTCAGTGGAACGAAAACTCACGTTAAGGGATTTTGGTCATGAGATTATCAAAAAGGATCTTCACCT
AGATCCTTTTAAATTAAAAATGAAGTTTTAAATCAATCTAAAGTATATATGAGTAAACTTGGTCTGACAG
TTACCAATGCTTAATCAGTGAGGCACCTATCTCAGCGATCTGTCTATTTCGTTCATCCATAGTTGCCTGA
CTCCCCGTCGTGTAGATAACTACGATACGGGAGGGCTTACCATCTGGCCCCAGTGCTGCAATGATACCGC
GAGACCCACGCTCACCGGCTCCAGATTTATCAGCAATAAACCAGCCAGCCGGAAGGGCCGAGCGCAGAAG
TGGTCCTGCAACTTTATCCGCCTCCATCCAGTCTATTAATTGTTGCCGGGAAGCTAGAGTAAGTAGTTCG
CCAGTTAATAGTTTGCGCAACGTTGTTGCCATTGCTACAGGCATCGTGGTGTCACGCTCGTCGTTTGGTA
TGGCTTCATTCAGCTCCGGTTCCCAACGATCAAGGCGAGTTACATGATCCCCCATGTTGTGCAAAAAAGC
GGTTAGCTCCTTCGGTCCTCCGATCGTTGTCAGAAGTAAGTTGGCCGCAGTGTTATCACTCATGGTTATG
GCAGCACTGCATAATTCTCTTACTGTCATGCCATCCGTAAGATGCTTTTCTGTGACTGGTGAGTACTCAA
CCAAGTCATTCTGAGAATAGTGTATGCGGCGACCGAGTTGCTCTTGCCCGGCGTCAATACGGGATAATAC
CGCGCCACATAGCAGAACTTTAAAAGTGCTCATCATTGGAAAACGTTCTTCGGGGCGAAAACTCTCAAGG
ATCTTACCGCTGTTGAGATCCAGTTCGATGTAACCCACTCGTGCACCCAACTGATCTTCAGCATCTTTTA
CTTTCACCAGCGTTTCTGGGTGAGCAAAAACAGGAAGGCAAAATGCCGCAAAAAAGGGAATAAGGGCGAC
ACGGAAATGTTGAATACTCATACTCTTCCTTTTTCAATATTATTGAAGCATTTATCAGGGTTATTGTCTC
ATGAGCGGATACATATTTGAATGTATTTAGAAAAATAAACAAATAGGGGTTCCGCGCACATTTCCCCGAA
AAGTGCCACCTGACGTC
Features (pLannotate 1.2.2; 20 found; start..end, strand, type, name):
     27..404     +  enhancer       CMV enhancer: human cytomegalovirus immediate early enhancer
    411..668     +  LTR            5' LTR (truncated): truncated 5' long terminal repeat (LTR) from HIV-1
    715..840     +  misc_feature   HIV-1 Ψ: packaging signal of human immunodeficiency virus type 1
    824..1162    +  CDS            HIV-1 gag (fragment): gag protein from human immunodeficiency virus 1; gag
   1337..1570    +  misc_feature   RRE: The Rev response element (RRE) of HIV-1 allows for Rev-dependent mRNA export from the nucleus to the cytoplasm.
   1947..2047    +  CDS            Rev (fragment): human immunodeficiency virus 1 (HIV-1) Rev protein; rev; enhances nuclear export of unspliced and incompletely spliced viral mRNAs
   2062..2177    +  misc_feature   cPPT/CTS: central polypurine tract and central termination sequence of HIV-1 (lacking the first T)
   2235..2538    +  enhancer       CMV enhancer: human cytomegalovirus immediate early enhancer
   2539..2742    +  promoter       CMV promoter: human cytomegalovirus (CMV) immediate early promoter
   2833..3525    +  CDS            ZsGreen: ZsGreen is a basic (constitutively fluorescent) green fluorescent protein published in 1999, derived from Zoanthus sp..
   3591..4188    +  CDS            PuroR (fragment): puromycin N-acetyltransferase; pac from Streptomyces; confers resistance to puromycin
   4209..4302    +  ncRNA          5' miR-30a: sequence upstream of the 71-nt precursor of the human miR-30a microRNA (Zeng et al., 2002) miRNA
   4400..4526    +  ncRNA          3' miR-30a: sequence downstream of the 71-nt precursor of the human miR-30a microRNA (Zeng et al., 2002) miRNA
   4560..5148    +  misc_feature   WPRE: woodchuck hepatitis virus posttranscriptional regulatory element
   5165..5353    +  CDS            nef (fragment): NEF_HV1Z2 - Experimental evidence at protein level: Swiss-Prot protein existence level 1. Extracellular Nef protein targets CD4(+) T-lymphocytes for apoptosis by interacting with CXCR4 surface receptors. From Human immunodeficiency virus type 1 group M subtype D (isolate Z2/CDC-Z34) (HIV-1).
   5355..5588    +  LTR            3' LTR (ΔU3): self-inactivating 3' long terminal repeat (LTR) from HIV-1
   5684..6013    +  promoter       SV40 promoter: SV40 enhancer and early promoter
   6102..6690    -  rep_origin     ori: high-copy-number ColE1/pMB1/pBR322/pUC origin of replication
   6861..7721    -  CDS            AmpR: β-lactamase; bla; confers resistance to ampicillin, carbenicillin, and related antibiotics
   7722..7826    -  promoter       AmpR promoter: bla
