[The description below was written by a language model from this plasmid's Addgene catalogue record and pLannotate feature annotations shown in this document.]
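Description:
pZIP-hCMV-ZsGreen-P2A-Puro-IKZF1 sh1 is a 7,857 bp HIV-1-based lentiviral vector for knocking down human IKZF1 (IKAROS) in mammalian cells. It is built on the pZIP-ZsGreen-P2A-Puro backbone and is propagated in bacteria through a high-copy ColE1/pUC-type origin with ampicillin resistance (β-lactamase under its own promoter). The viral portion has a third-generation-style layout. A CMV enhancer is fused to a truncated 5' LTR to drive genomic RNA production in packaging cells, followed by the Ψ packaging signal with an adjoining gag fragment, the Rev response element for Rev-dependent nuclear export, and the cPPT/CTS element. A ΔU3 self-inactivating 3' LTR silences LTR-driven transcription after integration. An SV40 promoter element is annotated outside the viral region, downstream of the 3' LTR.

The payload is a single Pol II transcript driven by the internal human CMV enhancer/promoter. It encodes the green fluorescent protein ZsGreen linked to puromycin N-acetyltransferase. According to the construct name, the linker is a P2A self-cleaving peptide, so one open reading frame yields both a fluorescent reporter and a drug-selection marker. The roughly 370 bp IKZF1 shRNA cassette sits in the 3'UTR of this transcript, with the hairpin flanked by 5' and 3' miR-30a sequences. This context allows the hairpin to be processed through the endogenous microRNA pathway. A WPRE follows to enhance transcript stability and expression. Because the reporter, selection marker and shRNA share one mRNA, green fluorescence or puromycin resistance marks cells expressing the knockdown cassette. The associated publication concerns effectors of immunomodulatory drugs in primary effusion lymphoma, which is consistent with use of the vector for IKZF1 loss-of-function studies.
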