Addgene plasmid #123324: pZIP-hCMV-ZsGreen-P2A-Puro-IKZF1 sh1
Purpose: Lentiviral vector for expression of shRNA targeting IKZF1 from a miR30 embedded casette in the 3'UTR of ZsGreen-P2A-Puro insert
Depositing lab: Eva Gottwein. Depositing organization: Northwestern University. Publication: CK1alpha and IRF4 are essential and independent effectors of immunomodulatory drugs in primary effusion lymphoma. Patil A, Manzano M, Gottwein E. Blood. 2018 Aug 9;132(6):577-586. doi: 10.1182/blood-2018-01-828418. Epub 2018 Jun 28. PubMed 29954751.
Backbone
  Vector backbone: pZIP-ZsGreen-P2A-Puro
  Total vector size (bp): 7857
  Vector type: Mammalian Expression, Lentiviral
  Selectable markers: Puromycin
Growth in bacteria
  Bacterial resistance: Ampicillin, 100 μg/mL
  Growth temperature: 37°C
  Growth strain: Stbl3
  Copy number: High Copy
Gene/Insert
  Gene/Insert name: shRNA targeting IKZF1 embedded in miR30 backbone
  Species: H. sapiens (human)
  Insert size (bp): 370
  Entrez Gene: IKZF1 (a.k.a. CVID13, Hs.54452, IK1, IKAROS, LYF1, LyF-1, PPP1R92, PRO0758, ZNFN1A1)
  Promoter: CMV
  Cloning method: Gibson Cloning
  Sequencing primers: 5′ -; 3′ -
Terms and licenses: Academic/Nonprofit Terms; Industry Terms: Not Available to Industry
How to cite: pZIP-hCMV-ZsGreen-P2A-Puro-IKZF1 sh1 was a gift from Eva Gottwein (Addgene plasmid # 123324 ; http://n2t.net/addgene:123324 ; RRID:Addgene_123324)
